>Addgene plasmid #168917 | pEntry_HCoV-NL63-nsp8 | addgene full sequence | sequence record 410931 | Addgene NGS Result
CAAATAATGATTTTATTTTGACTGATAGTGACCTGTTCGTTGCAACAAATTGATGAGCAATGCTTTTTTA
TAATGCCAACTTTGTACAAAAAAGCAGAAGGGCCGTCAAGGCCAGGATCCATGGGATCCAGTGTTGCTTC
ATCATTTGTTAGTATGCCATCATATATTGCTTATGAAAATGCTAGACAAGCTTATGAGGATGCTATTGCT
AATGGATCTTCTTCTCAACTTATTAAACAATTGAAGCGTGCCATGAATATCGCAAAGTCTGAATTTGATC
ATGAGATATCTGTTCAGAAGAAAATTAATAGAATGGCTGAACAAGCTGCTACTCAGATGTATAAAGAAGC
ACGCTCTGTTAATAGAAAATCTAAAGTTATTAGTGCTATGCACTCTTTACTTTTTGGAATGTTAAGACGT
TTGGATATGTCTAGTGTTGAAACTGTTTTGAATTTAGCACGTGATGGTGTTGTGCCATTGTCAGTTATAC
CTGCAACTTCAGCTTCTAAACTAACTATTGTTAGTCCAGATCTTGAATCTTATTCTAAGATTGTTTGTGA
TGGTTCTGTTCATTATGCTGGAGTTGTTTGGACACTTAATGATGTTAAAGACAATGATGGTAGACCTGTT
CATGTTAAAGAGATTACAAAGGAAAATGTTGAAACTTTGACATGGCCTCTTATCCTTAATTGTGAACGTG
TTGTTAAACTTCAACTTAATTAAGACGCGATCGCGGCCTCATGGGCCCAGCTTTCTTGTACAAAGTTGGC
ATTATAAAAAATAATTGCTCATCAATTTGTTGCAACGAACAGGTCACTATCAGTCAAAATAAAATCATTA
TTTGCCATCCAGCTGATATCCCCTATAGTGAGTCGTATTACATGGTCATAGCTGTTTCCTGGCAGCTCTG
GCCCGTGTCTCAAAATCTCTGATGTTACATTGCACAAGATAAAAATATATCATCATGCCTCCTCTAGACC
AGCCAGGACAGAAATGCCTCGACTTCGCTGCTACCCAAGGTTGCCGGGTGACGCACACCGTGGAAACGGA
TGAAGGCACGAACCCAGTGGACATAAGCCTGTTCGGTTCGTAAGCTGTAATGCAAGTAGCGTATGCGCTC
ACGCAACTGGTCCAGAACCTTGACCGAACGCAGCGGTGGTAACGGCGCAGTGGCGGTTTTCATGGCTTGT
TATGACTGTTTTTTTGGGGTACAGTCTATGCCTCGGGCATCCAAGCAGCAAGCGCGTTACGCCGTGGGTC
GATGTTTGATGTTATGGAGCAGCAACGATGTTACGCAGCAGGGCAGTCGCCCTAAAACAAAGTTAAACAT
TATGAGGGAAGCGGTGATCGCCGAAGTATCGACTCAACTATCAGAGGTAGTTGGCGTCATCGAGCGCCAT
CTCGAACCGACGTTGCTGGCCGTACATTTGTACGGCTCCGCAGTGGATGGCGGCCTGAAGCCACACAGTG
ATATTGATTTGCTGGTTACGGTGACCGTAAGGCTTGATGAAACAACGCGGCGAGCTTTGATCAACGACCT
TTTGGAAACTTCGGCTTCCCCTGGAGAGAGCGAGATTCTCCGCGCTGTAGAAGTCACCATTGTTGTGCAC
GACGACATCATTCCGTGGCGTTATCCAGCTAAGCGCGAACTGCAATTTGGAGAATGGCAGCGCAATGACA
TTCTTGCAGGTATCTTCGAGCCAGCCACGATCGACATTGATCTGGCTATCTTGCTGACAAAAGCAAGAGA
ACATAGCGTTGCCTTGGTAGGTCCAGCGGCGGAGGAACTCTTTGATCCGGTTCCTGAACAGGATCTATTT
GAGGCGCTAAATGAAACCTTAACGCTATGGAACTCGCCGCCCGACTGGGCTGGCGATGAGCGAAATGTAG
TGCTTACGTTGTCCCGCATTTGGTACAGCGCAGTAACCGGCAAAATCGCGCCGAAGGATGTCGCTGCCGA
CTGGGCAATGGAGCGCCTGCCGGCCCAGTATCAGCCCGTCATACTTGAAGCTAGACAGGCTTATCTTGGA
CAAGAAGAAGATCGCTTGGCCTCGCGCGCAGATCAGTTGGAAGAATTTGTCCACTACGTGAAAGGCGAGA
TCACCAAGGTAGTCGGCAAATAACCCTCGAGCCACCCATGACCAAAATCCCTTAACGTGAGTTACGCGTC
GTTCCACTGAGCGTCAGACCCCGTAGAAAAGATCAAAGGATCTTCTTGAGATCCTTTTTTTCTGCGCGTA
ATCTGCTGCTTGCAAACAAAAAAACCACCGCTACCAGCGGTGGTTTGTTTGCCGGATCAAGAGCTACCAA
CTCTTTTTCCGAAGGTAACTGGCTTCAGCAGAGCGCAGATACCAAATACTGTTCTTCTAGTGTAGCCGTA
GTTAGGCCACCACTTCAAGAACTCTGTAGCACCGCCTACATACCTCGCTCTGCTAATCCTGTTACCAGTG
GCTGCTGCCAGTGGCGATAAGTCGTGTCTTACCGGGTTGGACTCAAGACGATAGTTACCGGATAAGGCGC
AGCGGTCGGGCTGAACGGGGGGTTCGTGCACACAGCCCAGCTTGGAGCGAACGACCTACACCGAACTGAG
ATACCTACAGCGTGAGCTATGAGAAAGCGCCACGCTTCCCGAAGGGAGAAAGGCGGACAGGTATCCGGTA
AGCGGCAGGGTCGGAACAGGAGAGCGCACGAGGGAGCTTCCAGGGGGAAACGCCTGGTATCTTTATAGTC
CTGTCGGGTTTCGCCACCTCTGACTTGAGCGTCGATTTTTGTGATGCTCGTCAGGGGGGCGGAGCCTATG
GAAAAACGCCAGCAACGCGGCCTTTTTACGGTTCCTGGCCTTTTGCTGGCCTTTTGCTCACATGTTCTTT
CCTGCGTTATCCCCTGATTCTGTGGATAACCGTATTACCGCCTTTGAGTGAGCTGATACCGCTCGCCGCA
GCCGAACGACCGAGCGCAGCGAGTCAGTGAGCGAGGAAGCGGAAGAGCGCCCAATACGCAAACCGCCTCT
CCCCGCGCGTTGGCCGATTCATTAATGCAGCTGGCACGACAGGTTTCCCGACTGGAAAGCGGGCAGTGAG
CGCAACGCAATTAATACGCGTACCGCTAGCCAGGAAGAGTTTGTAGAAACGCAAAAAGGCCATCCGTCAG
GATGGCCTTCTGCTTAGTTTGATGCCTGGCAGTTTATGGCGGGCGTCCTGCCCGCCACCCTCCGGGCCGT
TGCTTCACAACGTTCAAATCCGCTCCCGGCGGATTTGTCCTACTCAGGAGAGCGTTCACCGACAAACAAC
AGATAAAACGAAAGGCCCAGTCTTCCGACTGAGCCTTTCGTTTTATTTGATGCCTGGCAGTTCCCTACTC
TCGCGTTAACGCTAGCATGGATGTTTTCCCAGTCACGACGTTGTAAAACGACGGCCAGTCTTAAGCTCGG
GCCC
Features (pLannotate 1.2.2; 12 found; start..end, strand, type, name):
      1..97      +  protein_bind   attL1: mutant version of attL; recombination site for the Gateway® LR reaction LR Clonase™
    130..720     +  CDS            R1A_CVHNL (fragment): Experimental evidence at protein level: Swiss-Prot protein existence level 1. Nsp9 is a ssRNA-binding protein. From Human coronavirus NL63 (HCoV-NL63).
    746..844     -  protein_bind   attL2: mutant version of attL; recombination site for the Gateway® LR reaction LR Clonase™
    862..880     -  promoter       T7 promoter: promoter for bacteriophage T7 RNA polymerase
   1070..1093    +  promoter       Pc promoter (fragment): intI1 (promoter lies within the coding sequence); class 1 integron promoter
   1269..1325    +  CDS            GmR (fragment): gentamycin acetyltransferase; aacC1; confers resistance to gentamycin
   1332..2123    +  CDS            SmR: aminoglycoside adenylyltransferase (Murphy, 1985); aadA; confers resistance to spectinomycin and streptomycin
   2216..2804    +  rep_origin     ori: high-copy-number ColE1/pMB1/pBR322/pUC origin of replication
   2987..3079    +  CDS            lacI (fragment): lac repressor; lacI; The lac repressor binds to the lac operator to inhibit transcription in E. coli. This inhibition can be relieved by adding lactose or isopropyl-β-D-thiogalactopyranoside (IPTG).
   3134..3161    -  terminator     rrnB T2 terminator: transcription terminator T2 from the E. coli rrnB gene
   3293..3336    +  terminator     rrnB T1 terminator: Escherichia coli rrnB; transcription terminator T1 from the E. coli rrnB gene
   3383..3419    -  CDS            lacZα (fragment): LacZα fragment of β-galactosidase; lacZ fragment
