[The description below was written by a language model from this plasmid's Addgene catalogue record and pLannotate feature annotations shown in this document.]
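Description:
pEntry_HCoV-NL63-nsp8 is a Gateway-compatible Entry clone built on the pENTR223.1 backbone (SfiI-cloning variant), carrying the coding sequence for non-structural protein 8 (nsp8) of human coronavirus NL63. The sequenced plasmid is about 3.4 kb. It is maintained in E. coli at high copy from a ColE1/pUC-type origin and is selected with spectinomycin through the aadA (SmR) aminoglycoside adenylyltransferase gene. That gene lies downstream of a fragment of a class 1 integron Pc promoter and a short remnant of a gentamicin resistance gene. Small fragments of lacI and lacZα, and the rrnB T1 and T2 terminators that insulate the cloning region, are backbone remnants with no role in the payload.

The synthesized insert of roughly 585 bp was cloned between two SfiI sites and is flanked by attL1 and attL2, so an LR Clonase reaction can move it directionally into any attR-containing Destination vector. The annotation identifies the insert as a fragment of the NL63 replicase polyprotein 1a. This is consistent with nsp8 being a cleavage product of ORF1ab, and the accompanying note about nsp9 is generic text from the polyprotein database entry rather than a description of this insert. According to the depositor, the 5′ linker supplies a start codon bracketed by BamHI sites. The 3′ linker carries a stop codon within a PacI site, followed by an AsiSI site, an arrangement presumably meant to allow removal of these codons for N- or C-terminal fusions. The entry vector has no expression promoter directed at the insert: the T7 promoter lies outside attL2 and points back toward the insert on the antisense strand. The plasmid belongs to a collection of human coronavirus ORF Entry clones meant as a flexible source for downstream expression or interaction assays.
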