Addgene plasmid #168917: pEntry_HCoV-NL63-nsp8
Purpose: Gateway-compatible Entry vector
Depositing lab: Pascal Falter-Braun. Depositing organization: Helmholtz Munich. Publication: A resource of human coronavirus protein-coding sequences in a flexible, multipurpose Gateway Entry clone collection. Weller B, Lin CW, Pogoutse O, Sauer M, Marin-de la Rosa N, Strobel A, Young V, Knapp JJ, Rayhan A, Falter C, Kim DK, Roth FP, Falter-Braun P. G3 (Bethesda). 2023 Jul 5;13(7):jkad105. doi: 10.1093/g3journal/jkad105. PubMed 37267226.
Backbone
  Vector backbone: pENTR223.1*SfiI
  Backbone size w/o insert (bp): 2800
  Vector type: Gateway-compatible Entry vector
Growth in bacteria
  Bacterial resistance: Spectinomycin, 50 μg/mL
  Growth temperature: 37°C
  Growth strain: DH5alpha
  Copy number: High Copy
Gene/Insert
  Gene/Insert name: HCoV-NL63-nsp8 (alt name: nsp8)
  Species: Other
  Insert size (bp): 585
  Entrez Gene: ORF1ab (a.k.a. HCNV63gp1)
  Cloning method: Restriction Enzyme; 5′ cloning site SfiI (unknown if destroyed); 3′ cloning site SfiI (unknown if destroyed)
  Sequencing primers: 5′ M13 uni (-21); 3′ M13 rev (-29)
Resource information
  A portion of this plasmid was derived from a plasmid made by: Synthesized by Twist Bioscience
Terms and licenses: Academic/Nonprofit Terms; Industry Terms: Not Available to Industry
Depositor comments: 5'-linker: SfiI-BamHI-ATG-BamHI (GGCCGTCAaggccaggatccatgggatcc), 3'-linker: PacI-TAA-AsiSI-SfiI (cttaatTAAgacgcgatcgcggcctcatGGGCC).
How to cite: pEntry_HCoV-NL63-nsp8 was a gift from Pascal Falter-Braun (Addgene plasmid # 168917 ; http://n2t.net/addgene:168917 ; RRID:Addgene_168917)
