>Addgene plasmid #168917 | pEntry_HCoV-NL63-nsp8 | depositor partial sequence | sequence record 327398 | gene-specific Insert sequence
AGTGTTGCTTCATCATTTGTTAGTATGCCATCATATATTGCTTATGAAAATGCTAGACAAGCTTATGAGG
ATGCTATTGCTAATGGATCTTCTTCTCAACTTATTAAACAATTGAAGCGTGCCATGAATATCGCAAAGTC
TGAATTTGATCATGAGATATCTGTTCAGAAGAAAATTAATAGAATGGCTGAACAAGCTGCTACTCAGATG
TATAAAGAAGCACGCTCTGTTAATAGAAAATCTAAAGTTATTAGTGCTATGCACTCTTTACTTTTTGGAA
TGTTAAGACGTTTGGATATGTCTAGTGTTGAAACTGTTTTGAATTTAGCACGTGATGGTGTTGTGCCATT
GTCAGTTATACCTGCAACTTCAGCTTCTAAACTAACTATTGTTAGTCCAGATCTTGAATCTTATTCTAAG
ATTGTTTGTGATGGTTCTGTTCATTATGCTGGAGTTGTTTGGACACTTAATGATGTTAAAGACAATGATG
GTAGACCTGTTCATGTTAAAGAGATTACAAAGGAAAATGTTGAAACTTTGACATGGCCTCTTATCCTTAA
TTGTGAACGTGTTGTTAAACTTCAA
